Addgene plasmid #203249: B*53:01:01
Purpose: Overexpress HLA allele
Depositing lab: Derin Keskin & Catherine Wu. Depositing organization: Dana-Farber Cancer Institute. Publication: A large peptidome dataset improves HLA class I epitope prediction across most of the human population. Sarkizova S, Klaeger S, Le PM, Li LW, Oliveira G, Keshishian H, Hartigan CR, Zhang W, Braun DA, Ligon KL, Bachireddy P, Zervantonakis IK, Rosenbluth JM, Ouspenskaia T, Law T, Justesen S, Stevens J, Lane WJ, Eisenhaure T, Lan Zhang G, Clauser KR, Hacohen N, Carr SA, Wu CJ, Keskin DB. Nat Biotechnol. 2020 Feb;38(2):199-209. doi: 10.1038/s41587-019-0322-9. Epub 2019 Dec 16. PubMed 31844290.
Backbone
  Vector backbone: pcDNA-3
  Vector type: Mammalian Expression
Growth in bacteria
  Bacterial resistance: Ampicillin, 100 μg/mL
  Growth temperature: 37°C
  Growth strain: NEB Stable
  Copy number: High Copy
Gene/Insert
  Gene/Insert name: B*53:01:01
  Species: H. sapiens (human)
  Entrez Gene: HLA-B (a.k.a. AS, B-4901, HLAB)
  Cloning method: Restriction Enzyme; 5′ cloning site BamHI (unknown if destroyed); 3′ cloning site EcoRI (unknown if destroyed)
  Sequencing primers: 5′ unknown
Terms and licenses: Academic/Nonprofit Terms; Industry Terms: Not Available to Industry
Depositor comments: Shortname from TIGL: K24
How to cite: B*53:01:01 was a gift from Derin Keskin & Catherine Wu (Addgene plasmid # 203249 ; http://n2t.net/addgene:203249 ; RRID:Addgene_203249)
