[The description below was written by a language model from this plasmid's Addgene catalogue record and pLannotate feature annotations shown in this document.]
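Description:
B*53:01:01 is a mammalian expression plasmid built on the pcDNA-3 backbone that carries the coding sequence of the human HLA class I allele HLA-B*53:01:01, deposited for overexpression of that single allele in cultured cells. The sequenced record is 6,452 nt. In bacteria it replicates from a high-copy ColE1/pUC-type origin and is selected through the β-lactamase (AmpR) gene with its own promoter. An f1 origin is also present, a standard backbone element that permits single-stranded DNA production. Short fragments annotated as bom, lac promoter/operator, CAP site, lacI, ble and a truncated HIV-1 LTR are small sequence matches, most likely backbone remnants rather than functional parts of the design.

The HLA-B open reading frame (about 1.1 kb, consistent with a full-length heavy chain) was inserted between BamHI and EcoRI sites. It lies downstream of the human cytomegalovirus immediate early enhancer and promoter, which drive strong constitutive transcription in mammalian cells, and upstream of the bovine growth hormone polyadenylation signal. A T7 promoter sits between the CMV promoter and the insert and could support in vitro transcription or serve as a sequencing primer site. No epitope tag or reporter is annotated. The automated annotation's mention of allele B*67:01 is generic database text for the HLA-B entry, not a description of this insert. A separate cassette, with the SV40 early promoter driving neo followed by the SV40 poly(A) signal, allows G418 selection of stable transfectants.

The associated publication concerns a large peptidome dataset for HLA class I epitope prediction, suggesting the plasmid is used to express one defined allele so that its presented peptides can be profiled.
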