Features (pLannotate 1.2.2; 20 found; start..end, strand, type, name):
     28..80      -  misc_feature   bom (fragment): basis of mobility region from pBR322
    235..614     +  enhancer       CMV enhancer: human cytomegalovirus immediate early enhancer
    615..818     +  promoter       CMV promoter: human cytomegalovirus (CMV) immediate early promoter
    814..847     +  LTR            5' LTR (truncated) (fragment): truncated 5' long terminal repeat (LTR) from HIV-1
    863..881     +  promoter       T7 promoter: promoter for bacteriophage T7 RNA polymerase
    923..2008    +  CDS            HLA-B: HLAB_HUMAN - Also known as HLAB. Experimental evidence at protein level: Swiss-Prot protein existence level 1. Allele B*67:01: Displays peptides sharing a common signature motif, namely a Pro residue at position 2 and Leu anchor residue at the C-terminus. From Homo sapiens (Human).
   2049..2273    +  polyA_signal   bGH poly(A) signal: bovine growth hormone polyadenylation signal
   2277..2298    +  promoter       SV40 promoter (fragment): SV40 enhancer and early promoter
   2319..2747    +  rep_origin     f1 ori (sequence partly withheld): f1 bacteriophage origin of replication; arrow indicates direction of (+) strand synthesis
   2761..3090    +  promoter       SV40 promoter: SV40 enhancer and early promoter
   3157..3948    +  CDS            neo: KKA2_KLEPN - Also known as kan, nptII. Experimental evidence at protein level: Swiss-Prot protein existence level 1. Resistance to kanamycin, neomycin, paromomycin, ribostamycin, butirosin and gentamicin B. From Klebsiella pneumoniae.
   3972..4130    +  CDS            ble (fragment): BLE_KLEPN - Experimental evidence at protein level: Swiss-Prot protein existence level 1. Binding protein with a strong affinity to the bleomycin family of antibiotics. Binds to CL990; an antimitotic-antibiotic compound. From Klebsiella pneumoniae.
   4125..4246    +  polyA_signal   SV40 poly(A) signal: SV40 polyadenylation signal
   4319..4335    -  protein_bind   lac operator: The lac repressor binds to the lac operator to inhibit transcription in E. coli. This inhibition can be relieved by adding lactose or isopropyl-β-D-thiogalactopyranoside (IPTG). lac repressor encoded by lacI
   4343..4373    -  promoter       lac promoter: promoter for the E. coli lac operon
   4388..4409    -  protein_bind   CAP binding site: CAP binding activates transcription in the presence of cAMP. E. coli catabolite activator protein
   4422..4514    -  CDS            lacI (fragment): lac repressor; lacI; The lac repressor binds to the lac operator to inhibit transcription in E. coli. This inhibition can be relieved by adding lactose or isopropyl-β-D-thiogalactopyranoside (IPTG).
   4697..5285    -  rep_origin     ori: high-copy-number ColE1/pMB1/pBR322/pUC origin of replication
   5456..6316    -  CDS            AmpR: β-lactamase; bla; confers resistance to ampicillin, carbenicillin, and related antibiotics
   6317..6421    -  promoter       AmpR promoter: bla
>Addgene plasmid #203249 | B*53:01:01 | addgene full sequence | sequence record 399941 | Addgene NGS Result
GACGGATCGGGAGATCTCCCGATCCCCTATGGTGCACTCTCAGTACAATCTGCTCTGATGCCGCATAGTT
AAGCCAGTATCTGCTCCCTGCTTGTGTGTTGGAGGTCGCTGAGTAGTGCGCGAGCAAAATTTAAGCTACA
ACAAGGCAAGGCTTGACCGACAATTGCATGAAGAATCTGCTTAGGGTTAGGCGTTTTGCGCTGCTTCGCG
ATGTACGGGCCAGATATACGCGTTGACATTGATTATTGACTAGTTATTAATAGTAATCAATTACGGGGTC
ATTAGTTCATAGCCCATATATGGAGTTCCGCGTTACATAACTTACGGTAAATGGCCCGCCTGGCTGACCG
CCCAACGACCCCCGCCCATTGACGTCAATAATGACGTATGTTCCCATAGTAACGCCAATAGGGACTTTCC
ATTGACGTCAATGGGTGGAGTATTTACGGTAAACTGCCCACTTGGCAGTACATCAAGTGTATCATATGCC
AAGTACGCCCCCTATTGACGTCAATGACGGTAAATGGCCCGCCTGGCATTATGCCCAGTACATGACCTTA
TGGGACTTTCCTACTTGGCAGTACATCTACGTATTAGTCATCGCTATTACCATGGTGATGCGGTTTTGGC
AGTACATCAATGGGCGTGGATAGCGGTTTGACTCACGGGGATTTCCAAGTCTCCACCCCATTGACGTCAA
TGGGAGTTTGTTTTGGCACCAAAATCAACGGGACTTTCCAAAATGTCGTAACAACTCCGCCCCATTGACG
CAAATGGGCGGTAGGCGTGTACGGTGGGAGGTCTATATAAGCAGAGCTCTCTGGCTAACTAGAGAACCCA
CTGCTTACTGGCTTATCGAAATTAATACGACTCACTATAGGGAGACCCAAGCTGGCTAGCGTTTAAACTT
AAGCTTGCCACCATGCGGGTCACGGCGCCCCGAACCGTCCTCCTGCTGCTCTGGGGGGCAGTGGCCCTGA
CCGAGACCTGGGCCGGCTCCCACTCCATGAGGTATTTCTACACCGCCATGTCCCGGCCCGGCCGCGGGGA
GCCCCGCTTCATCGCAGTGGGCTACGTGGACGACACCCAGTTCGTGAGGTTCGACAGCGACGCCGCGAGT
CCGAGGACGGAGCCCCGGGCGCCATGGATAGAGCAGGAGGGGCCGGAGTATTGGGACCGGAACACACAGA
TCTTCAAGACCAACACACAGACTTACCGAGAGAACCTGCGGATCGCGCTCCGCTACTACAACCAGAGCGA
GGCCGGGTCTCACATCATCCAGAGGATGTATGGCTGCGACCTGGGGCCCGACGGGCGCCTCCTCCGCGGG
CATGACCAGTCCGCCTACGACGGCAAGGATTACATCGCCCTGAACGAGGACCTGAGCTCCTGGACCGCGG
CGGACACCGCGGCTCAGATCACCCAGCGCAAGTGGGAGGCGGCCCGTGTGGCGGAGCAGCTGAGAGCCTA
CCTGGAGGGCCTGTGCGTGGAGTGGCTCCGCAGATACCTGGAGAACGGGAAGGAGACGCTGCAGCGCGCG
GACCCCCCAAAGACACACGTGACCCACCACCCCGTCTCTGACCATGAGGCCACCCTGAGGTGCTGGGCCC
TGGGCTTCTACCCTGCGGAGATCACACTGACCTGGCAGCGGGATGGCGAGGACCAAACTCAGGACACTGA
GCTTGTGGAGACCAGACCAGCAGGAGATAGAACCTTCCAGAAGTGGGCAGCTGTGGTGGTGCCTTCTGGA
GAAGAGCAGAGATACACATGCCATGTACAGCATGAGGGGCTGCCGAAGCCCCTCACCCTGAGATGGGAGC
CATCTTCCCAGTCCACCATCCCCATCGTGGGCATTGTTGCTGGCCTGGCTGTCCTAGCAGTTGTGGTCAT
CGGAGCTGTGGTCGCTACTGTGATGTGTAGGAGGAAGAGCTCAGGTGGAAAAGGAGGGAGCTACTCTCAG
GCTGCGTCCAGCGACAGTGCCCAGGGCTCTGATGTGTCTCTCACAGCTTGATCTAGAGGGCCCGTTTAAA
CCCGCTGATCAGCCTCGACTGTGCCTTCTAGTTGCCAGCCATCTGTTGTTTGCCCCTCCCCCGTGCCTTC
CTTGACCCTGGAAGGTGCCACTCCCACTGTCCTTTCCTAATAAAATGAGGAAATTGCATCGCATTGTCTG
AGTAGGTGTCATTCTATTCTGGGGGGTGGGGTGGGGCAGGACAGCAAGGGGGAGGATTGGGAAGACAATA
GCAGGCATGCTGGGGATGCGGTGGGCTCTATGGCTTCTGAGGCGGAAAGAACCAGCTGGGGCTCTAGGGG
GTATCCCC
[124 nt withheld, positions 2319-2442]
C
[91 nt withheld, positions 2444-2534]
A
[49 nt withheld, positions 2536-2584]
CCTTTGACGTTGGAGTCCACGTTCTTT
[37 nt withheld, positions 2612-2648]
ACCCTATCTCGGTCTATTCTTTTGATTTATAAGGGATTTTGCCGATTTCGGCCTATTGGTTAAAAAATGA
GCTGATTTAACAAAAATTTAACGCGAATTAATTCTGTGGAATGTGTGTCAGTTAGGGTGTGGAAAGTCCC
CAGGCTCCCCAGCAGGCAGAAGTATGCAAAGCATGCATCTCAATTAGTCAGCAACCAGGTGTGGAAAGTC
CCCAGGCTCCCCAGCAGGCAGAAGTATGCAAAGCATGCATCTCAATTAGTCAGCAACCATAGTCCCGCCC
CTAACTCCGCCCATCCCGCCCCTAACTCCGCCCAGTTCCGCCCATTCTCCGCCCCATGGCTGACTAATTT
TTTTTATTTATGCAGAGGCCGAGGCCGCCTCTGCCTCTGAGCTATTCCAGAAGTAGTGAGGAGGCTTTTT
TGGAGGCCTAGGCTTTTGCAAAAAGCTCCCGGGAGCTTGTATATCCATTTTCGGATCTGATCAAGAGACA
GGATGAGGATCGTTTCGCATGATTGAACAAGATGGATTGCACGCAGGTTCTCCGGCCGCTTGGGTGGAGA
GGCTATTCGGCTATGACTGGGCACAACAGACAATCGGCTGCTCTGATGCCGCCGTGTTCCGGCTGTCAGC
GCAGGGGCGCCCGGTTCTTTTTGTCAAGACCGACCTGTCCGGTGCCCTGAATGAACTGCAGGACGAGGCA
GCGCGGCTATCGTGGCTGGCCACGACGGGCGTTCCTTGCGCAGCTGTGCTCGACGTTGTCACTGAAGCGG
GAAGGGACTGGCTGCTATTGGGCGAAGTGCCGGGGCAGGATCTCCTGTCATCTCACCTTGCTCCTGCCGA
GAAAGTATCCATCATGGCTGATGCAATGCGGCGGCTGCATACGCTTGATCCGGCTACCTGCCCATTCGAC
CACCAAGCGAAACATCGCATCGAGCGAGCACGTACTCGGATGGAAGCCGGTCTTGTCGATCAGGATGATC
TGGACGAAGAGCATCAGGGGCTCGCGCCAGCCGAACTGTTCGCCAGGCTCAAGGCGCGCATGCCCGACGG
CGAGGATCTCGTCGTGACCCATGGCGATGCCTGCTTGCCGAATATCATGGTGGAAAATGGCCGCTTTTCT
GGATTCATCGACTGTGGCCGGCTGGGTGTGGCGGACCGCTATCAGGACATAGCGTTGGCTACCCGTGATA
TTGCTGAAGAGCTTGGCGGCGAATGGGCTGACCGCTTCCTCGTGCTTTACGGTATCGCCGCTCCCGATTC
GCAGCGCATCGCCTTCTATCGCCTTCTTGACGAGTTCTTCTGAGCGGGACTCTGGGGTTCGAAATGACCG
ACCAAGCGACGCCCAACCTGCCATCACGAGATTTCGATTCCACCGCCGCCTTCTATGAAAGGTTGGGCTT
CGGAATCGTTTTCCGGGACGCCGGCTGGATGATCCTCCAGCGCGGGGATCTCATGCTGGAGTTCTTCGCC
CACCCCAACTTGTTTATTGCAGCTTATAATGGTTACAAATAAAGCAATAGCATCACAAATTTCACAAATA
AAGCATTTTTTTCACTGCATTCTAGTTGTGGTTTGTCCAAACTCATCAATGTATCTTATCATGTCTGTAT
ACCGTCGACCTCTAGCTAGAGCTTGGCGTAATCATGGTCATAGCTGTTTCCTGTGTGAAATTGTTATCCG
CTCACAATTCCACACAACATACGAGCCGGAAGCATAAAGTGTAAAGCCTGGGGTGCCTAATGAGTGAGCT
AACTCACATTAATTGCGTTGCGCTCACTGCCCGCTTTCCAGTCGGGAAACCTGTCGTGCCAGCTGCATTA
ATGAATCGGCCAACGCGCGGGGAGAGGCGGTTTGCGTATTGGGCGCTCTTCCGCTTCCTCGCTCACTGAC
TCGCTGCGCTCGGTCGTTCGGCTGCGGCGAGCGGTATCAGCTCACTCAAAGGCGGTAATACGGTTATCCA
CAGAATCAGGGGATAACGCAGGAAAGAACATGTGAGCAAAAGGCCAGCAAAAGGCCAGGAACCGTAAAAA
GGCCGCGTTGCTGGCGTTTTTCCATAGGCTCCGCCCCCCTGACGAGCATCACAAAAATCGACGCTCAAGT
CAGAGGTGGCGAAACCCGACAGGACTATAAAGATACCAGGCGTTTCCCCCTGGAAGCTCCCTCGTGCGCT
CTCCTGTTCCGACCCTGCCGCTTACCGGATACCTGTCCGCCTTTCTCCCTTCGGGAAGCGTGGCGCTTTC
TCATAGCTCACGCTGTAGGTATCTCAGTTCGGTGTAGGTCGTTCGCTCCAAGCTGGGCTGTGTGCACGAA
CCCCCCGTTCAGCCCGACCGCTGCGCCTTATCCGGTAACTATCGTCTTGAGTCCAACCCGGTAAGACACG
ACTTATCGCCACTGGCAGCAGCCACTGGTAACAGGATTAGCAGAGCGAGGTATGTAGGCGGTGCTACAGA
GTTCTTGAAGTGGTGGCCTAACTACGGCTACACTAGAAGAACAGTATTTGGTATCTGCGCTCTGCTGAAG
CCAGTTACCTTCGGAAAAAGAGTTGGTAGCTCTTGATCCGGCAAACAAACCACCGCTGGTAGCGGTGGTT
TTTTTGTTTGCAAGCAGCAGATTACGCGCAGAAAAAAAGGATCTCAAGAAGATCCTTTGATCTTTTCTAC
GGGGTCTGACGCTCAGTGGAACGAAAACTCACGTTAAGGGATTTTGGTCATGAGATTATCAAAAAGGATC
TTCACCTAGATCCTTTTAAATTAAAAATGAAGTTTTAAATCAATCTAAAGTATATATGAGTAAACTTGGT
CTGACAGTTACCAATGCTTAATCAGTGAGGCACCTATCTCAGCGATCTGTCTATTTCGTTCATCCATAGT
TGCCTGACTCCCCGTCGTGTAGATAACTACGATACGGGAGGGCTTACCATCTGGCCCCAGTGCTGCAATG
ATACCGCGAGACCCACGCTCACCGGCTCCAGATTTATCAGCAATAAACCAGCCAGCCGGAAGGGCCGAGC
GCAGAAGTGGTCCTGCAACTTTATCCGCCTCCATCCAGTCTATTAATTGTTGCCGGGAAGCTAGAGTAAG
TAGTTCGCCAGTTAATAGTTTGCGCAACGTTGTTGCCATTGCTACAGGCATCGTGGTGTCACGCTCGTCG
TTTGGTATGGCTTCATTCAGCTCCGGTTCCCAACGATCAAGGCGAGTTACATGATCCCCCATGTTGTGCA
AAAAAGCGGTTAGCTCCTTCGGTCCTCCGATCGTTGTCAGAAGTAAGTTGGCCGCAGTGTTATCACTCAT
GGTTATGGCAGCACTGCATAATTCTCTTACTGTCATGCCATCCGTAAGATGCTTTTCTGTGACTGGTGAG
TACTCAACCAAGTCATTCTGAGAATAGTGTATGCGGCGACCGAGTTGCTCTTGCCCGGCGTCAATACGGG
ATAATACCGCGCCACATAGCAGAACTTTAAAAGTGCTCATCATTGGAAAACGTTCTTCGGGGCGAAAACT
CTCAAGGATCTTACCGCTGTTGAGATCCAGTTCGATGTAACCCACTCGTGCACCCAACTGATCTTCAGCA
TCTTTTACTTTCACCAGCGTTTCTGGGTGAGCAAAAACAGGAAGGCAAAATGCCGCAAAAAAGGGAATAA
GGGCGACACGGAAATGTTGAATACTCATACTCTTCCTTTTTCAATATTATTGAAGCATTTATCAGGGTTA
TTGTCTCATGAGCGGATACATATTTGAATGTATTTAGAAAAATAAACAAATAGGGGTTCCGCGCACATTT
CCCCGAAAAGTGCCACCTGACGTC
